>Addgene plasmid #43747 | IV-CAA | depositor partial sequence | sequence record 59012 | IV-CAA sequence 279 bps
CGTCTCGACTCACCCCAGAGCAGGTCGTGGCGATCGCAAGCCACGACGGAGGAAAGCAAGCCTTGGAAAC
AGTACAGAGGCTGTTGCCTGTGCTGTGCCAAGCGCACGGCCTCACCCCAGAGCAGGTCGTGGCAATCGCC
TCCAACATTGGCGGGAAACAGGCACTCGAGACTGTCCAGCGCCTGCTTCCCGTGCTGTGCCAAGCGCACG
GATTAACCCCAGAGCAGGTCGTGGCAATCGCCTCCAACATTGGCGGGAGACCCGCACTGGAGAGAGACG
