>Addgene plasmid #43747 | IV-CAA | addgene partial sequence | sequence record 62203 | M13-F20 5'-TGTAAAACGACGGCCAGT-3'
CTATAGGGCGAATTGGGCCCTCTAGATGCATGCTCGAGCGGCCGCCAGTGTGATGGATATCTGCAGAATT
CGCCCTTATATAGATGCCGTCCTAGCGCGTCTCGACTCACCCCAGAGCAGGTCGTGGCGATCGCAAGCCA
CGACGGAGGAAAGCAAGCCTTGGAAACAGTACAGAGGCTGTTGCCTGTGCTGTGCCAAGCGCACGGCCTC
ACCCCAGAGCAGGTCGTGGCAATCGCCTCCAACATTGGCGGGAAACAGGCACTCGAGACTGTCCAGCGCC
TGCTTCCCGTGCTGTGCCAAGCGCACGGATTAACCCCAGAGCAGGTCGTGGCAATCGCCTCCAACATTGG
CGGGAGACCCGCACTGGAGAGAGACGTGGGCACAGGAAAGATACTTAAGGGCGAATTCCAGCACACTGGC
GGCCGTTACTAGTGGATCCGAGCTCGGTACCAAGCTTGATGCATAGCTTGAGTATTCTATAGTGTCACCT
AAATAGCTTGGCGTAATCATGGTCATAGCTGTTTCCTGTGTGAAATTGTTATCCGCTCACAATTCCACAC
AACATACGAGCCGGAAGCATAAAGTGTAAAGCCTGGGGTGCCTAATGAGTGAGCTAACTCACATTAATTG
CGTTGCGCTCACTGCCCGCTTTCCAGTCGGGAAACCTGTCGTGCCAGCTGCATTAATGAATCGGCCAACG
CGCGGGGAGAGGCGGTTTGCGTATTGGGCGCTCTTCCGCTTCCTCGCTCACTGACTCGCTGCGCTCGGTC
GTTCGGCTGCGGCGAGCGGTATCAGCTCACTCAAAGGCGGTAATACGGTTATCCACAGAATCAGGGGATA
ACGCAGGAAAGAACATGTGAGCAAAAGGCCAGCAAAAGGCCAGGAACCGTAAAAAGGCCGCGTTGCTGGC
GTTTTT
