[The description below was written by a language model from this plasmid's Addgene catalogue record.]
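Description:
IV-CAA is a small bacterial cloning plasmid built on the commercial pCRII-TOPO backbone (about 4.0 kb without insert), into which a 279 bp synthetic fragment was introduced by TOPO cloning. It is a high-copy plasmid maintained in E. coli and carries both ampicillin and kanamycin resistance, consistent with the dual markers of the pCRII-TOPO vector. The insert sits in the vector's cloning region between the T7 and M13-reverse priming sites, which are listed for sequencing it. No mammalian promoter, reporter or expression cassette is recorded, so the plasmid serves as a storage and propagation vehicle for the fragment rather than as an expression construct.

The record gives the insert only the name "IV-CAA" and describes it as synthetic. It does not state what the fragment encodes, and no feature table is provided. The associated publication describes a TALEN genome-editing system used to generate human stem cell-based disease models, so the plasmid is most plausibly one member of a library of pre-assembled TALE repeat modules. In that reading, "IV" would indicate a position within the repeat array and "CAA" the three DNA bases recognised. A 279 bp insert roughly fits a few TALE repeats of about 100 bp each, but this interpretation is an inference from the name, size and publication context rather than something the catalogue states. In such a system, a module plasmid would supply a building block that is combined with other modules to assemble a custom TALE DNA-binding domain, which is then joined to a nuclease domain in a separate expression vector.
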