Addgene plasmid #43747: IV-CAA
Depositing lab: Chad Cowan & Kiran Musunuru. Depositing organization: Harvard University. Publication: A TALEN Genome-Editing System for Generating Human Stem Cell-Based Disease Models. Ding Q, Lee YK, Schaefer EA, Peters DT, Veres A, Kim K, Kuperwasser N, Motola DL, Meissner TB, Hendriks WT, Trevisan M, Gupta RM, Moisan A, Banks E, Friesen M, Schinzel RT, Xia F, Tang A, Xia Y, Figueroa E, Wann A, Ahfeldt T, Daheron L, Zhang F, Rubin LL, Peng LF, Chung RT, Musunuru K, Cowan CA. Cell Stem Cell. 2012 Dec 12. pii: S1934-5909(12)00645-5. doi: 10.1016/j.stem.2012.11.011. PubMed 23246482.
Backbone
  Vector backbone: pCRII-TOPO
  Backbone manufacturer: Invitrogen
  Backbone size w/o insert (bp): 3973
  Vector type: Bacterial Cloning
Growth in bacteria
  Bacterial resistance: Ampicillin and Kanamycin, 100 & 50 μg/mL
  Growth temperature: 37°C
  Growth strain: Top10
  Copy number: High Copy
Gene/Insert
  Gene/Insert name: IV-CAA
  Species: Synthetic
  Insert size (bp): 279
  Cloning method: TOPO Cloning
  Sequencing primers: 5′ T7; 3′ M13-rev
Terms and licenses: Academic/Nonprofit Terms; Industry Terms: Not Available to Industry
How to cite: IV-CAA was a gift from Chad Cowan & Kiran Musunuru (Addgene plasmid # 43747 ; http://n2t.net/addgene:43747 ; RRID:Addgene_43747)
